>Addgene plasmid #219038 | SFFV-BCL11B-Brd 58 | addgene full sequence | sequence record 448878 | Addgene NGS Result
ATTTATGCAGAGGCCGAGGCCGCCTCGGCCTCTGAGCTATTCCAGAAGTAGTGAGGAGGCTTTTTTGGAG
GCCTAGGGACGTACCCAATTCGCCCTATAGTGAGTCGTATTACGCGCGCTCACTGGCCGTCGTTTTACAA
CGTCGTGACTGGGAAAACCCTGGCGTTACCCAACTTAATCGCCTTGCAGCACATCCCCCTTTCGCCAGCT
GGCGTAATAGCGAAGAGGCCCGCACCGATCGCCCTTCCCAACAGTTGCGCAGCCTGAATGGCGAATGGG
[124 nt withheld, positions 280-403]
C
[91 nt withheld, positions 405-495]
A
[49 nt withheld, positions 497-545]
CCTTTGACGTTGGAGTCCACGTTCTTT
[37 nt withheld, positions 573-609]
ACCCTATCTCGGTCTATTCTTTTGATTTATAAGGGATTTTGCCGATTTCGGCCTATTGGTTAAAAAATGA
GCTGATTTAACAAAAATTTAACGCGAATTTTAACAAAATATTAACGCTTACAATTTAGGTGGCACTTTTC
GGGGAAATGTGCGCGGAACCCCTATTTGTTTATTTTTCTAAATACATTCAAATATGTATCCGCTCATGAG
ACAATAACCCTGATAAATGCTTCAATAATATTGAAAAAGGAAGAGTATGAGTATTCAACATTTCCGTGTC
GCCCTTATTCCCTTTTTTGCGGCATTTTGCCTTCCTGTTTTTGCTCACCCAGAAACGCTGGTGAAAGTAA
AAGATGCTGAAGATCAGTTGGGTGCACGAGTGGGTTACATCGAACTGGATCTCAACAGCGGTAAGATCCT
TGAGAGTTTTCGCCCCGAAGAACGTTTTCCAATGATGAGCACTTTTAAAGTTCTGCTATGTGGCGCGGTA
TTATCCCGTATTGACGCCGGGCAAGAGCAACTCGGTCGCCGCATACACTATTCTCAGAATGACTTGGTTG
AGTACTCACCAGTCACAGAAAAGCATCTTACGGATGGCATGACAGTAAGAGAATTATGCAGTGCTGCCAT
AACCATGAGTGATAACACTGCGGCCAACTTACTTCTGACAACGATCGGAGGACCGAAGGAGCTAACCGCT
TTTTTGCACAACATGGGGGATCATGTAACTCGCCTTGATCGTTGGGAACCGGAGCTGAATGAAGCCATAC
CAAACGACGAGCGTGACACCACGATGCCTGTAGCAATGGCAACAACGTTGCGCAAACTATTAACTGGCGA
ACTACTTACTCTAGCTTCCCGGCAACAATTAATAGACTGGATGGAGGCGGATAAAGTTGCAGGACCACTT
CTGCGCTCGGCCCTTCCGGCTGGCTGGTTTATTGCTGATAAATCTGGAGCCGGTGAGCGTGGGTCTCGCG
GTATCATTGCAGCACTGGGGCCAGATGGTAAGCCCTCCCGTATCGTAGTTATCTACACGACGGGGAGTCA
GGCAACTATGGATGAACGAAATAGACAGATCGCTGAGATAGGTGCCTCACTGATTAAGCATTGGTAACTG
TCAGACCAAGTTTACTCATATATACTTTAGATTGATTTAAAACTTCATTTTTAATTTAAAAGGATCTAGG
TGAAGATCCTTTTTGATAATCTCATGACCAAAATCCCTTAACGTGAGTTTTCGTTCCACTGAGCGTCAGA
CCCCGTAGAAAAGATCAAAGGATCTTCTTGAGATCCTTTTTTTCTGCGCGTAATCTGCTGCTTGCAAACA
AAAAAACCACCGCTACCAGCGGTGGTTTGTTTGCCGGATCAAGAGCTACCAACTCTTTTTCCGAAGGTAA
CTGGCTTCAGCAGAGCGCAGATACCAAATACTGTTCTTCTAGTGTAGCCGTAGTTAGGCCACCACTTCAA
GAACTCTGTAGCACCGCCTACATACCTCGCTCTGCTAATCCTGTTACCAGTGGCTGCTGCCAGTGGCGAT
AAGTCGTGTCTTACCGGGTTGGACTCAAGACGATAGTTACCGGATAAGGCGCAGCGGTCGGGCTGAACGG
GGGGTTCGTGCACACAGCCCAGCTTGGAGCGAACGACCTACACCGAACTGAGATACCTACAGCGTGAGCT
ATGAGAAAGCGCCACGCTTCCCGAAGGGAGAAAGGCGGACAGGTATCCGGTAAGCGGCAGGGTCGGAACA
GGAGAGCGCACGAGGGAGCTTCCAGGGGGAAACGCCTGGTATCTTTATAGTCCTGTCGGGTTTCGCCACC
TCTGACTTGAGCGTCGATTTTTGTGATGCTCGTCAGGGGGGCGGAGCCTATGGAAAAACGCCAGCAACGC
GGCCTTTTTACGGTTCCTGGCCTTTTGCTGGCCTTTTGCTCACATGTTCTTTCCTGCGTTATCCCCTGAT
TCTGTGGATAACCGTATTACCGCCTTTGAGTGAGCTGATACCGCTCGCCGCAGCCGAACGACCGAGCGCA
GCGAGTCAGTGAGCGAGGAAGCGGAAGAGCGCCCAATACGCAAACCGCCTCTCCCCGCGCGTTGGCCGAT
TCATTAATGCAGCTGGCACGACAGGTTTCCCGACTGGAAAGCGGGCAGTGAGCGCAACGCAATTAATGTG
AGTTAGCTCACTCATTAGGCACCCCAGGCTTTACACTTTATGCTTCCGGCTCGTATGTTGTGTGGAATTG
TGAGCGGATAACAATTTCACACAGGAAACAGCTATGACCATGATTACGCCAAGCGCGCAATTAACCCTCA
CTAAAGGGAACAAAAGCTGGAGCTGCAAGCTTAATGTAGTCTTATGCAATACTCTTGTAGTCTTGCAACA
TGGTAACGATGAGTTAGCAACATGCCTTACAAGGAGAGAAAAAGCACCGTGCATGCCGATTGGTGGAAGT
AAGGTGGTACGATCGTGCCTTATTAGGAAGGCAACAGACGGGTCTGACATGGATTGGACGAACCACTGAA
TTGCCGCATTGCAGAGATATTGTATTTAAGTGCCTAGCTCGATACATAAACGGGTCTCTCTGGTTAGACC
AGATCTGAGCCTGGGAGCTCTCTGGCTAACTAGGGAACCCACTGCTTAAGCCTCAATAAAGCTTGCCTTG
AGTGCTTCAAGTAGTGTGTGCCCGTCTGTTGTGTGACTCTGGTAACTAGAGATCCCTCAGACCCTTTTAG
TCAGTGTGGAAAATCTCTAGCAGTGGCGCCCGAACAGGGACTTGAAAGCGAAAGGGAAACCAGAGGAGCT
CTCTCGACGCAGGACTCGGCTTGCTGAAGCGCGCACGGCAAGAGGCGAGGGGCGGCGACTGGTGAGTACG
CCAAAAATTTTGACTAGCGGAGGCTAGAAGGAGAGAGATGGGTGCGAGAGCGTCAGTATTAAGCGGGGGA
GAATTAGATCGCGATGGGAAAAAATTCGGTTAAGGCCAGGGGGAAAGAAAAAATATAAATTAAAACATAT
AGTATGGGCAAGCAGGGAGCTAGAACGATTCGCAGTTAATCCTGGCCTGTTAGAAACATCAGAAGGCTGT
AGACAAATACTGGGACAGCTACAACCATCCCTTCAGACAGGATCAGAAGAACTTAGATCATTATATAATA
CAGTAGCAACCCTCTATTGTGTGCATCAAAGGATAGAGATAAAAGACACCAAGGAAGCTTTAGACAAGAT
AGAGGAAGAGCAAAACAAAAGTAAGACCACCGCACAGCAAGCGGCCGCTGATCTTCAGACCTGGAGGAGG
AGATATGAGGGACAATTGGAGAAGTGAATTATATAAATATAAAGTAGTAAAAATTGAACCATTAGGAGTA
GCACCCACCAAGGCAAAGAGAAGAGTGGTGCAGAGAGAAAAAAGAGCAGTGGGAATAGGAGCTTTGTTCC
TTGGGTTCTTGGGAGCAGCAGGAAGCACTATGGGCGCAGCGTCAATGACGCTGACGGTACAGGCCAGACA
ATTATTGTCTGGTATAGTGCAGCAGCAGAACAATTTGCTGAGGGCTATTGAGGCGCAACAGCATCTGTTG
CAACTCACAGTCTGGGGCATCAAGCAGCTCCAGGCAAGAATCCTGGCTGTGGAAAGATACCTAAAGGATC
AACAGCTCCTGGGGATTTGGGGTTGCTCTGGAAAACTCATTTGCACCACTGCTGTGCCTTGGAATGCTAG
TTGGAGTAATAAATCTCTGGAACAGATTTGGAATCACACGACCTGGATGGAGTGGGACAGAGAAATTAAC
AATTACACAAGCTTAATACACTCCTTAATTGAAGAATCGCAAAACCAGCAAGAAAAGAATGAACAAGAAT
TATTGGAATTAGATAAATGGGCAAGTTTGTGGAATTGGTTTAACATAACAAATTGGCTGTGGTATATAAA
ATTATTCATAATGATAGTAGGAGGCTTGGTAGGTTTAAGAATAGTTTTTGCTGTACTTTCTATAGTGAAT
AGAGTTAGGCAGGGATATTCACCATTATCGTTTCAGACCCACCTCCCAACCCCGAGGGGACCCGACAGGC
CCGAAGGAATAGAAGAAGAAGGTGGAGAGAGAGACAGAGACAGATCCATTCGATTAGTGAACGGATCTCG
ACGGTATCGGTTAACTTTTAAAAGAAAAGGGGGGATTGGGGGGTACAGTGCAGGGGAAAGAATAGTAGAC
ATAATAGCAACAGACATACAAACTAAAGAATTACAAAAACAAATTACAAAAATTCAAAATTTTATCGATC
ACGAGACTAGCCTCGAGCTGGCTGCAGTAACGCCATTTTGCAAGGCATGGAAAAATACCAAACCAAGAAT
AGAGAAGTTCAGATCAAGGGCGGGTACATGAAAATAGCTAACGTTGGGCCAAACAGGATATCTGCGGTGA
GCAGTTTCGGCCCCGGCCCGGGGCCAAGAACAGATGGTCACCGCAGTTTCGGCCCCGGCCCGAGGCCAAG
AACAGATGGTCCCCAGATATGGCCCAACCCTCAGCAGTTTCTTAAGACCCATCAGATGTTTCCAGGCTCC
CCCAAGGACCTGAAATGACCCTGCGCCTTATTTGAATTAACCAATCAGCCTGCTTCTCGCTTCTGTTCGC
GCGCTTCTGCTTCCCGAGCTCTATAAAAGAGCTCACAACCCCTCACTCGGCGCGCCAGTCCTCCGACAGA
CTGAGTCGGCCGGTCGAATCAAGCTTATCGATACCGTCGACGGATCCGCTAGCCCGCGGTTCGAAATGTC
CCGCCGCAAACAGGGCAACCCGCAGCACTTGTCCCAGAGGGAGCTCATCACCCCAGAGGCTGACCATGTG
GAGGCCGCCATCCTCGAAGAAGACGAGGGTCTGGAGATAGAGGAGCCAAGTGGCCTGGGGCTGATGGTGG
GTGGCCCCGACCCTGACCTGCTCACCTGTGGCCAGTGTCAAATGAACTTCCCCTTGGGGGACATCCTGGT
TTTTATAGAGCACAAAAGGAAGCAGTGTGGCGGCAGCTTGGGTGCCTGCTATGACAAGGCCCTGGACAAG
GACAGCCCGCCACCCTCCTCACGCTCCGAGCTCAGGAAAGTGTCCGAGCCGGTGGAGATCGGGATCCAAG
TCACCCCCGACGAAGATGACCACCTGCTCTCACCCACGAAAGGCATCTGTCCCAAGCAGGAGAACATTGC
AGGGCCGTGCAGGCCTGCCCAGCTGCCAGCGGTGGCCCCCATAGCTGCCTCCTCCCACCCTCACTCATCC
GTGATCACTTCACCTCTGCGTGCCCTGGGCGCTCTCCCGCCCTGCCTCCCCCTGCCGTGCTGCAGCGCGC
GCCCGGTCTCGGGTGACGGGACTCAGGGTGAGGGTCAGACGGAGGCTCCCTTTGGATGCCAGTGTCAGTT
GTCAGGTAAAGATGAGCCTTCCAGCTACATTTGCACAACATGCAAGCAGCCCTTCAACAGCGCGTGGTTC
CTGCTGCAGCACGCGCAGAACACGCACGGCTTCCGCATCTACCTGGAGCCCGGGCCGGCCAGCAGCTCGC
TCACGCCGCGGCTCACCATCCCGCCGCCGCTCGGGCCGGAGGCCGTGGCGCAGTCCCCGCTCATGAATTT
CCTGGGCGACAGCAACCCCTTCAACCTGCTGCGCATGACGGGCCCCATCCTGCGGGACCACCCGGGCTTC
GGCGAGGGCCGCCTGCCGGGCACGCCGCCTCTCTTCAGTCCCCCGCCGCGCCACCACCTGGACCCGCACC
GCCTCAGTGCCGAGGAGATGGGGCTCGTCGCCCAGCACCCCAGTGCCTTCGACCGAGTCATGCGCCTGAA
CCCCATGGCCATCGACTCGCCCGCCATGGACTTCTCGCGGCGGCTCCGCGAGCTGGCGGGCAACAGCTCC
ACGCCGCCGCCCGTGTCCCCGGGCCGCGGCAACCCTATGCACCGGCTCCTGAACCCCTTCCAGCCCAGCC
CCAAGTCCCCGTTCCTGAGCACGCCGCCGCTGCCGCCCATGCCCCCTGGCGGCACGCCGCCCCCGCAGCC
GCCAGCCAAG
[153 nt withheld, positions 6640-6792]
CACATGCACAAGGCCGGCTCGCTGGCCGGCCGCTCCGACGACGGGCTCTCGGCCGCCAGCTCCCCCGAGC
CCGGCACCAGCGAGCTGGCGGGCGAGGGCCTCAAGGCGGCCGACGGTGACTTCCGCCACCACGAGAGCGA
CCCGTCGCTGGGCCACGAGCCGGAGGAGGAGGACGAGGAGGAGGAGGAGGAGGAGGAGGAGCTGCTACTG
GAGAACGAGAGCCGGCCCGAGTCGAGCTTCAGCATGGACTCGGAGCTGAGCCGCAACCGCGAGAACGGCG
GTGGTGGGGTGCCCGGGGTCCCGGGCGCGGGGGGCGGCGCGGCCAAGGCGCTGGCTGACGAGAAGGCGCT
GGTGCTGGGCAAGGTCATGGAGAACGTGGGCCTAGGCGCACTGCCGCAGTACGGCGAGCTCCTGGCCGAC
AAGCAGAAGCGCGGCGCCTTCCTGAAGCGTGCGGCGGGCGGCGGGGACGCGGGCGACGACGACGACGCGG
GCGGCTGCGGGGACGCGGGCGCGGGCGGCGCGGTCAACGGGCGCGGGGGCGGCTTCGCGCCAGGCACCGA
GCCCTTCCCCGGGCTCTTCCCGCGCAAGCCCGCGCCGCTGCCCAGCCCCGGGCTCAACAGCGCCGCCAAG
CGCATCAAGGTGGAGAAGGACCTGGAGCTGCCGCCCGCCGCGCTCATCCCGTCCGAGAACGTGTACTCGC
AGTGGCTGGTGGGCTACGCGGCGTCGCGGCACTTCATGAAGGACCCCTTCCTGGGCTTCACGGACGCACG
ACAGTCGCCCTTCGCCACGTCGTCCGAGCACTCGTCCGAGAACGGCAGCCTGCGCTTCTCCACGCCGCCC
GGGGACCTGCTGGACGGCGGCCTCTCGGGCCGCAGCGGCACGGCCAGCGGAGGCAGCACCCCGCACCTGG
GCGGCCCGGGCCCCGGGCGGCCCAGCTCCAAGGAGGGCCGCCGCAGCGACACGTGCGAGTACTGCGGCAA
GGTGTTCAAGAACTGCAGCAACTTGACGGTGCACCGGCGGAGCCACACCGGCGAGCGGCCTTACAAGTGC
GAGCTGTGCAACTACGCGTGCGCGCAGAGCAGCAAGCTCACGCGCCACATGAAGACGCACGGGCAGATCG
GCAAGGAGGTGTACCGCTGCGACATCTGCCAGATGCCCTTCAGCGTCTACAGCACCCTGGAGAAACACAT
GAAAAAGTGGCACGGCGAGCACTTGCTGACTAACGACGTCAAAATCGAGCAGGCCGAGAGGAGCTAGACC
GGTCGGATCCCCCGGGCTGCAGGAATTCGAGCATCTTACCGCCATTTATTCCCATATTTGTTCTGTTTTT
CTTGATTTGGGTATACATTTAAATGTTAATAAAACAAAATGGTGGGGCAATCATTTACATTTTTAGGGAT
ATGTAATTACTAGTTCAGGTGTATTGCCACAAGACAAACATGTTAAGAAACTTTCCCGTTATTTACGCTC
TGTTCCTGTTAATCAACCTCTGGATTACAAAATTTGTGAAAGATTGACTGATATTCTTAACTATGTTGCT
CCTTTTACGCTGTGTGGATATGCTGCTTTAATGCCTCTGTATCATGCTATTGCTTCCCGTACGGCTTTCG
TTTTCTCCTCCTTGTATAAATCCTGGTTGCTGTCTCTTTATGAGGAGTTGTGGCCCGTTGTCCGTCAACG
TGGCGTGGTGTGCTCTGTGTTTGCTGACGCAACCCCCACTGGCTGGGGCATTGCCACCACCTGTCAACTC
CTTTCTGGGACTTTCGCTTTCCCCCTCCCGATCGCCACGGCAGAACTCATCGCCGCCTGCCTTGCCCGCT
GCTGGACAGGGGCTAGGTTGCTGGGCACTGATAATTCCGTGGTGTTGTCGGGGAAGCTGACGTCCTTTGC
AATTCGATATCAAGCTGTACCTTCTAGATGTACATTCATGCTAGCGCTTCTAGACCAATGACTTACAAGG
CAGCTGTAGATCTTAGCCACTTTTTAAAAGAAAAGGGGGGACTGGAAGGGCTAATTCACTCCCAACGAAG
ACAAGATCTGCTTTTTGCTTGTACTGGGTCTCTCTGGTTAGACCAGATCTGAGCCTGGGAGCTCTCTGGC
TAACTAGGGAACCCACTGCTTAAGCCTCAATAAAGCTTGCCTTGAGTGCTTCAAGTAGTGTGTGCCCGTC
TGTTGTGTGACTCTGGTAACTAGAGATCCCTCAGACCCTTTTAGTCAGTGTGGAAAATCTCTAGCAGTAG
TAGTTCATGTCATCTTATTATTCAGTATTTATAACTTGCAAAGAAATGAATATCAGAGAGTGAGAGGAAC
TTGTTTATTGCAGCTTATAATGGTTACAAATAAAGCAATAGCATCACAAATTTCACAAATAAAGCATTTT
TTTCACTGCATTCTAGTTGTGGTTTGTCCAAACTCATCAATGTATCTTATCATGTCTGGCTCTAGCTATC
CCGCCCCTAACTCCGCCCATCCCGCCCCTAACTCCGCCCAGTTCCGCCCATTCTCCGCCCCATGGCTGAC
TAATTTTTTTT
Features (pLannotate 1.2.2; 29 found; start..end, strand, type, name):
     94..112     -  promoter       T7 promoter: promoter for bacteriophage T7 RNA polymerase
    120..275     +  CDS            lacZα (fragment): LacZα fragment of β-galactosidase; lacZ fragment
    280..708     +  rep_origin     f1 ori (sequence partly withheld): f1 bacteriophage origin of replication; arrow indicates direction of (+) strand synthesis
    761..865     +  promoter       AmpR promoter: bla
    866..1726    +  CDS            AmpR: β-lactamase; bla; confers resistance to ampicillin, carbenicillin, and related antibiotics
   1897..2485    +  rep_origin     ori: high-copy-number ColE1/pMB1/pBR322/pUC origin of replication
   2668..2760    +  CDS            lacI (fragment): lac repressor; lacI; The lac repressor binds to the lac operator to inhibit transcription in E. coli. This inhibition can be relieved by adding lactose or isopropyl-β-D-thiogalactopyranoside (IPTG).
   2773..2794    +  protein_bind   CAP binding site: CAP binding activates transcription in the presence of cAMP. E. coli catabolite activator protein
   2809..2839    +  promoter       lac promoter: promoter for the E. coli lac operon
   2847..2863    +  protein_bind   lac operator: The lac repressor binds to the lac operator to inhibit transcription in E. coli. This inhibition can be relieved by adding lactose or isopropyl-β-D-thiogalactopyranoside (IPTG). lac repressor encoded by lacI
   2908..2926    +  promoter       T3 promoter: promoter for bacteriophage T3 RNA polymerase
   2954..3180    +  promoter       RSV promoter: Rous sarcoma virus enhancer/promoter
   3181..3361    +  LTR            5' LTR (truncated): truncated 5' long terminal repeat (LTR) from HIV-1
   3408..3533    +  misc_feature   HIV-1 Ψ: packaging signal of human immunodeficiency virus type 1
   3517..3880    +  CDS            HIV-1 gag (fragment): gag protein from human immunodeficiency virus 1; gag
   4026..4259    +  misc_feature   RRE: The Rev response element (RRE) of HIV-1 allows for Rev-dependent mRNA export from the nucleus to the cytoplasm.
   4636..4736    +  CDS            Rev (fragment): human immunodeficiency virus 1 (HIV-1) Rev protein; rev; enhances nuclear export of unspliced and incompletely spliced viral mRNAs
   4755..4872    +  misc_feature   cPPT/CTS: central polypurine tract and central termination sequence of HIV-1
   4906..5307    +  promoter       SFFV promoter: spleen focus-forming virus long terminal repeat (LTR) promoter
   5317..5340    +  misc_feature   MCS (fragment): pBluescript multiple cloning site
   5365..8046    +  CDS            BCL11B (sequence partly withheld): BC11B_HUMAN - Also known as CTIP2, RIT1. Experimental evidence at protein level: Swiss-Prot protein existence level 1. Key regulator of both differentiation and survival of T- lymphocytes during thymocyte development in mammals. Essential in controlling the responsiveness of hematopoietic stem cells to chemotactic signals by modulating the expression of the receptors CCR7 and CCR9, which direct the movement of progenitor cells from the bone marrow to the thymus (PubMed:27959755). Is a regulator of IL2 promoter and enhances IL2 expression in activated CD4(+) T-lymphocytes (PubMed:16809611). Tum
   8057..8082    +  misc_feature   MCS (fragment): pBluescript multiple cloning site
   8082..8141    +  CDS            S (fragment): HBSAG_WHV6 - Experimental evidence at transcript level: Swiss-Prot protein existence level 2. The middle envelope protein plays an important role in the budding of the virion. It is involved in the induction of budding in a nucleocapsid independent way. In this process the majority of envelope proteins bud to form subviral lipoprotein particles of 22 nm of diameter that do not contain a nucleocapsid (By similarity). From Woodchuck hepatitis B virus (isolate w64/pWS23) (WHV).
   8273..8676    +  misc_feature   WPRE: woodchuck hepatitis virus posttranscriptional regulatory element
   8734..8793    +  CDS            nef (fragment): NEF_HV1Z2 - Experimental evidence at protein level: Swiss-Prot protein existence level 1. Extracellular Nef protein targets CD4(+) T-lymphocytes for apoptosis by interacting with CXCR4 surface receptors. From Human immunodeficiency virus type 1 group M subtype D (isolate Z2/CDC-Z34) (HIV-1).
   8795..9028    +  LTR            3' LTR (ΔU3): self-inactivating 3' long terminal repeat (LTR) from HIV-1
   9100..9221    +  polyA_signal   SV40 poly(A) signal: SV40 polyadenylation signal
   9240..9261    +  rep_origin     SV40 ori (fragment): SV40 origin of replication
   9261..73      +  rep_origin     SV40 ori (across the origin): SV40 origin of replication
