[The description below was written by a language model from this plasmid's Addgene catalogue record and pLannotate feature annotations shown in this document.]
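Description:
SFFV-BCL11B-Brd 58 is a lentiviral expression plasmid built on the SFFV-MCS backbone that carries the human transcription factor BCL11B (also known as CTIP2) together with a construct-specific DNA barcode. It is propagated in E. coli through a high-copy ColE1/pUC-type origin and selected with ampicillin via the β-lactamase gene. The backbone also retains an f1 origin, lac promoter/operator and lacZα remnants, T7 and T3 promoters, and an SV40 origin and poly(A) signal outside the viral cassette.

The transfer cassette has a third-generation, self-inactivating layout. An RSV promoter fused to a truncated HIV-1 5' LTR drives genomic RNA production in packaging cells, followed by the Ψ packaging signal with a gag fragment, the Rev response element for Rev-dependent nuclear export, and the cPPT/CTS. The ΔU3 3' LTR inactivates LTR promoter activity after integration, so expression in transduced cells depends on the internal spleen focus-forming virus (SFFV) promoter. This promoter drives the roughly 2.7 kb BCL11B coding sequence, which was cloned between flanking multiple-cloning-site remnants, and a WPRE downstream enhances transcript stability and expression.

According to the depositor, the barcode was inserted at an XbaI site after the WPRE, giving the order SFFV–TF–WPRE–barcode. The feature table does not annotate the barcode itself. Placing it upstream of the 3' LTR should put it within the expressed transcript, allowing the delivered factor to be identified by sequencing. The plasmid is part of a barcoded transcription factor collection for combinatorial screening in immune cell reprogramming. BCL11B is a key regulator of T-lymphocyte differentiation and survival.
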