Addgene plasmid #219038: SFFV-BCL11B-Brd 58
Purpose: Transcription factor BCL11B with a specific barcode assigned.
Depositing lab: Filipe Pereira. Depositing organization: Center for Neuroscience and Cell Biology, University of Coimbra. Publication: A combinatorial transcription factor screening platform for immune cell reprogramming. Kurochkin I, Altman AR, Caiado I, Pertiga-Cabral D, Halitzki E, Minaeva M, Zimmermannova O, Henriques-Oliveira L, Klein D, Nair M, Oliveira D, Cajal LR, Knittel R, Feick C, Ringner M, Martin M, Cirovic B, Pires CF, Rosa FF, Sitnicka E, Theis FJ, Pereira CF. Cell Syst. 2026 Jan 21;17(1):101457. doi: 10.1016/j.cels.2025.101457. Epub 2026 Jan 14. PubMed 41539305.
Backbone
  Vector backbone: SFFV-MCS
  Backbone size w/o insert (bp): 6638
  Vector type: Lentiviral
Growth in bacteria
  Bacterial resistance: Ampicillin, 100 μg/mL
  Growth temperature: 37°C
  Growth strain: NEB Stable
  Copy number: High Copy
Gene/Insert
  Gene/Insert name: BCL11B
  Species: H. sapiens (human)
  Insert size (bp): 2685
  Entrez Gene: BCL11B (a.k.a. ATL1, ATL1-alpha, ATL1-beta, ATL1-delta, ATL1-gamma, CTIP-2, CTIP2, IDDFSTA, IMD49, RIT1, SMARCM2, ZNF856B, hRIT1-alpha)
  Promoter: The spleen focus-forming virus (SFFV) promoter
  Cloning method: Restriction Enzyme; 5′ cloning site Bsp119I (not destroyed); 3′ cloning site BstHI (not destroyed)
Terms and licenses: Academic/Nonprofit Terms; Industry Terms: Not Available to Industry
Depositor comments: Barcode sequence cloned into XbaI restriction site. Design of plasmid is as follows: SFFV-[TF sequence]-WPRE-[Barcode sequence].
How to cite: SFFV-BCL11B-Brd 58 was a gift from Filipe Pereira (Addgene plasmid # 219038 ; http://n2t.net/addgene:219038 ; RRID:Addgene_219038)
