>Addgene plasmid #219038 | SFFV-BCL11B-Brd 58 | depositor partial sequence | sequence record 427594 | TF ORF
ATGTCCCGCCGCAAACAGGGCAACCCGCAGCACTTGTCCCAGAGGGAGCTCATCACCCCAGAGGCTGACC
ATGTGGAGGCCGCCATCCTCGAAGAAGACGAGGGTCTGGAGATAGAGGAGCCAAGTGGCCTGGGGCTGAT
GGTGGGTGGCCCCGACCCTGACCTGCTCACCTGTGGCCAGTGTCAAATGAACTTCCCCTTGGGGGACATC
CTGGTTTTTATAGAGCACAAAAGGAAGCAGTGTGGCGGCAGCTTGGGTGCCTGCTATGACAAGGCCCTGG
ACAAGGACAGCCCGCCACCCTCCTCACGCTCCGAGCTCAGGAAAGTGTCCGAGCCGGTGGAGATCGGGAT
CCAAGTCACCCCCGACGAAGATGACCACCTGCTCTCACCCACGAAAGGCATCTGTCCCAAGCAGGAGAAC
ATTGCAGGGCCGTGCAGGCCTGCCCAGCTGCCAGCGGTGGCCCCCATAGCTGCCTCCTCCCACCCTCACT
CATCCGTGATCACTTCACCTCTGCGTGCCCTGGGCGCTCTCCCGCCCTGCCTCCCCCTGCCGTGCTGCAG
CGCGCGCCCGGTCTCGGGTGACGGGACTCAGGGTGAGGGTCAGACGGAGGCTCCCTTTGGATGCCAGTGT
CAGTTGTCAGGTAAAGATGAGCCTTCCAGCTACATTTGCACAACATGCAAGCAGCCCTTCAACAGCGCGT
GGTTCCTGCTGCAGCACGCGCAGAACACGCACGGCTTCCGCATCTACCTGGAGCCCGGGCCGGCCAGCAG
CTCGCTCACGCCGCGGCTCACCATCCCGCCGCCGCTCGGGCCGGAGGCCGTGGCGCAGTCCCCGCTCATG
AATTTCCTGGGCGACAGCAACCCCTTCAACCTGCTGCGCATGACGGGCCCCATCCTGCGGGACCACCCGG
GCTTCGGCGAGGGCCGCCTGCCGGGCACGCCGCCTCTCTTCAGTCCCCCGCCGCGCCACCACCTGGACCC
GCACCGCCTCAGTGCCGAGGAGATGGGGCTCGTCGCCCAGCACCCCAGTGCCTTCGACCGAGTCATGCGC
CTGAACCCCATGGCCATCGACTCGCCCGCCATGGACTTCTCGCGGCGGCTCCGCGAGCTGGCGGGCAACA
GCTCCACGCCGCCGCCCGTGTCCCCGGGCCGCGGCAACCCTATGCACCGGCTCCTGAACCCCTTCCAGCC
CAGCCCCAAGTCCCCGTTCCTGAGCACGCCGCCGCTGCCGCCCATGCCCCCTGGCGGCACGCCGCCCCCG
CAGCCGCCAGCCAAG
[153 nt withheld, positions 1276-1428]
CACATGCACAAGGCCGGCTCGCTGGCCGGCCGCTCCGACGACGGGCTCTCGGCCGCCAGCTCCCCCGAGC
CCGGCACCAGCGAGCTGGCGGGCGAGGGCCTCAAGGCGGCCGACGGTGACTTCCGCCACCACGAGAGCGA
CCCGTCGCTGGGCCACGAGCCGGAGGAGGAGGACGAGGAGGAGGAGGAGGAGGAGGAGGAGCTGCTACTG
GAGAACGAGAGCCGGCCCGAGTCGAGCTTCAGCATGGACTCGGAGCTGAGCCGCAACCGCGAGAACGGCG
GTGGTGGGGTGCCCGGGGTCCCGGGCGCGGGGGGCGGCGCGGCCAAGGCGCTGGCTGACGAGAAGGCGCT
GGTGCTGGGCAAGGTCATGGAGAACGTGGGCCTAGGCGCACTGCCGCAGTACGGCGAGCTCCTGGCCGAC
AAGCAGAAGCGCGGCGCCTTCCTGAAGCGTGCGGCGGGCGGCGGGGACGCGGGCGACGACGACGACGCGG
GCGGCTGCGGGGACGCGGGCGCGGGCGGCGCGGTCAACGGGCGCGGGGGCGGCTTCGCGCCAGGCACCGA
GCCCTTCCCCGGGCTCTTCCCGCGCAAGCCCGCGCCGCTGCCCAGCCCCGGGCTCAACAGCGCCGCCAAG
CGCATCAAGGTGGAGAAGGACCTGGAGCTGCCGCCCGCCGCGCTCATCCCGTCCGAGAACGTGTACTCGC
AGTGGCTGGTGGGCTACGCGGCGTCGCGGCACTTCATGAAGGACCCCTTCCTGGGCTTCACGGACGCACG
ACAGTCGCCCTTCGCCACGTCGTCCGAGCACTCGTCCGAGAACGGCAGCCTGCGCTTCTCCACGCCGCCC
GGGGACCTGCTGGACGGCGGCCTCTCGGGCCGCAGCGGCACGGCCAGCGGAGGCAGCACCCCGCACCTGG
GCGGCCCGGGCCCCGGGCGGCCCAGCTCCAAGGAGGGCCGCCGCAGCGACACGTGCGAGTACTGCGGCAA
GGTGTTCAAGAACTGCAGCAACTTGACGGTGCACCGGCGGAGCCACACCGGCGAGCGGCCTTACAAGTGC
GAGCTGTGCAACTACGCGTGCGCGCAGAGCAGCAAGCTCACGCGCCACATGAAGACGCACGGGCAGATCG
GCAAGGAGGTGTACCGCTGCGACATCTGCCAGATGCCCTTCAGCGTCTACAGCACCCTGGAGAAACACAT
GAAAAAGTGGCACGGCGAGCACTTGCTGACTAACGACGTCAAAATCGAGCAGGCCGAGAGGAGCTAG
