>Addgene plasmid #219038 | SFFV-BCL11B-Brd 58 | depositor partial sequence | sequence record 427595 | Barcode sequence
TGTACATTCATGCTAGCGCT
